Addgene plasmid #34469: KHBD00348
Depositing lab: Bart Deplancke. Depositing organization: Swiss Federal Institute of Technology (EPFL). Publication: Automated protein-DNA interaction screening of Drosophila regulatory elements. Korneel Hens, Jean-Daniel Feuz, Alina Isakova, Antonina Lagovitina, Andreas Massouras, Julien Bryois, Patrick Callaerts, Susan E. Celniker, Bart Deplancke. Nat Methods. 2011 Oct 30;8(12):1065-70. 10.1038/nmeth.1763 PubMed 22037703.
Backbone
  Vector backbone: pDONR221
  Backbone manufacturer: Invitrogen
  Backbone size w/o insert (bp): 2536
  Vector type: Gateway Donor Vector
Growth in bacteria
  Bacterial resistance: Kanamycin, 50 μg/mL
  Growth temperature: 37°C
  Growth strain: DH5alpha
  Copy number: High Copy
Gene/Insert
  Gene/Insert name: CG7752 (alt names: FBgn0037066; pzg; Z4)
  Species: D. melanogaster (fly)
  Insert size (bp): 2988
  Entrez Gene: pzg (a.k.a. Dmel_CG7752, CG7752, Dmel\CG7752, Pzg, Pzg/Z4, Q9VP57_DROME, Z4, p160, z4)
  Cloning method: Gateway Cloning
  Sequencing primers: 5′ M13F; 3′ M13R
Terms and licenses: Academic/Nonprofit Terms; Industry Terms: Not Available to Industry
Depositor comments: Please note that the ORFs in this collection were cloned open-ended (without a stop codon).
How to cite: KHBD00348 was a gift from Bart Deplancke (Addgene plasmid # 34469 ; http://n2t.net/addgene:34469 ; RRID:Addgene_34469)
