[The description below was written by a language model from this plasmid's Addgene catalogue record.]
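Description:
KHBD00348 is a Gateway entry-type clone built in the pDONR221 donor vector backbone (Invitrogen), carrying the open reading frame of the Drosophila melanogaster gene CG7752, also known as pzg (putzig) or Z4. The backbone contributes about 2.5 kb and the insert is recorded as roughly 3.0 kb. The plasmid is maintained at high copy number in standard E. coli cloning strains such as DH5alpha and is selected with kanamycin. No feature table accompanies the record, so individual elements such as the origin of replication and the exact recombination sites are not itemised. After Gateway recombination into a pDONR vector, the insert normally sits between attL sites, replacing the ccdB/chloramphenicol counterselection cassette, and M13 forward and reverse priming sites flank the insert for sequence verification.

As a donor-vector clone, the plasmid has no promoter intended to drive expression of the fly gene. It serves as a shuttle from which the ORF can be moved by LR recombination into any compatible destination vector. The depositor notes that ORFs in this collection were cloned open-ended, without a stop codon, so the coding sequence can be read through into C-terminal tags or fusion partners supplied by the destination vector. It also means a stop codon must come from that vector. The clone belongs to a collection associated with a study on automated protein–DNA interaction screening of Drosophila regulatory elements, which suggests its intended use is generating fusion constructs for such interaction assays. The record does not specify which destination vectors were used.
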