>Addgene plasmid #34469 | KHBD00348 | depositor partial sequence | sequence record 41036 | KHBD00348 sequence 2988 bps
ATGAACAACCAACTGAATCCGGCCACCTACCGCAAGTTTAACAATCTGCTCAGTAGCGGAGCGGTCACTG
TGACCGGTCCCAGCCAGCCGCGAATCCTCAAGTCGACGCGTATGGTGGTACCCGGTGGTGGCGGAGGAGG
AGGTGCCTCTGCCGGAGGAGCCTCAGCCGTTGGCGGCGTAGCACAGCAGCAGGCGGTCAACGATGCAGAG
TCGGGTGGCGTGGGTATCGGCGGATTAGCCACGCGATGCTATATCTGCGATGACCGCTGCGAGCCACAGA
CTTCGCTAACCGATATGTGCACCACGCACACTTCCACCAAATTCCCCAACAAACTGGCCCAGCTCGTGGG
CGAGGGTTTCCTCGTGATTGTTTGCGGCGAGGATTACGTGTGCTCACGCTGTACCAACCTGGTGAACTAC
TACGACCGCCTGGAAAACGATGTGGAGCGCGTCAAGACGAACCTCATCAGTTTGCTTAACAAGAAGTATG
CCATTAACGAGGATATGGGCCAGGAAGGCAGTCCGCCGCTCAAGATGCAGAAAATGGTCGGCGGATCCGC
CAATCGCTCGTTGGAGGAGAGTCCTAGTGCGGATTTGCTGCGTCCACGTAAACTCCTGCAGGGAAACCCA
GTTGGCCAGTCCAAGATCGCCCCAGGAACCACCCAGAGCAGCGTCCAAGGCACCCAGACAGTCCAACGCA
AGGCCACCAAGATTTATAAATGCACCTCGTGTGACTATAAAACCTCGGATATGCGGCTGTTCAACACGCA
TTATGAAACCTGCAAGCAGCAGACCTTCCAGTGCAAGACCTGCCGCAAAATCTTCCCGCACTTTGGGGCC
ATGAAGCAGCACATGGTGCGCGACCACAATACCGCCATGGATAACACGTGTGCCATGTGTCACATTAACT
TCGTGAACGAGAACAGCCTGCGCAAGCACATGGAGACGAATCACGCTACCAATGTACTGGTGACCAGCAC
CACCACCATACCGGCATCAGCTGCTCCCGTGGCTGCTGCTGCAGCTGCCGCTGCAGCTGCTGCCAACGAG
AATCTGGTTGGAACATCGCTATACACATGCAATCATTGCCAGTTCAAGTCAACGGACAAGGTCGTTTTTG
ATGAGCATATGCGCAAGCATGCCGCTGGTAAACCTAAGCCTTTTAAGTGCCGCCTGTGCTCTCAGCGCTT
TGAGACGCGCGAAGCTGCTACTGTGCATGCCAAACAGCATCAGACCAACTTCTTCAAGTGCGGCACTTGT
TCGATGACCTTCCCGAAACGGGAGATGCTTGTTAAGCACTTCGAAGTGCATCAGAGTCCTTCCGCATCGA
CGGTATCGCCCAAGCAGTCAGTTAGCCAGAACCTGAACACCCAGAAGCTCCTTCAAGAGACCATTGATGA
GGCACTGAGCGATAGCCTGCCTGCTTCGACAGCTGCTGTGGTGGCAACCACCGAGTCGGAGAACAACATA
CGCTTCTTCTCGTGCAGCATTTGCTCACTGACTTTCATCCAGGAGACATACTACAACCACCACATGGAGA
CCCACAGACGTGACAAGAAGGCAACTTCGGCCGGAGCCACTGCCCTAAATTCGGCAGCTACGGCTTTACT
AAGCGATGAGCCCGGAGAGGCAACTGGTAAGGCCGGTGACGAGAGCGGCGAGCAAAACGCAGAGGCCGAC
ATTGAGAGCCTGTTTGAAAAGCTCCACTCCGACAAGAACGAGAGCGGTGAGGCGCCCAAACCGGGAAGCA
AAGGCGGCGAGATGGTTATTACCTCGCAGGAGGGCAGTGGAGGCATAACCTTCAACATTACTATCCCGCA
ACCGGACGGAGACCAATCGCAAAAGGATTCGCCCAATACCACAGCACCTGTCTCTGTTAGCATTGACATG
CCAAATTTGGATCAAGCCGAAGACGAATCACAGTCCCAGGGCAGCATCGATGCCAAGGGCGAAAGCGGCG
AGGCCTCCTCTGCCGATAGCAAATCCAATGCCGCACCGGTTTCCATGCCCAGTTTAGATGATGACAACGA
GGCTGCAGCTGCTGAAGCTGAGGCCTCAGAGGAAACCAAGACGGCTAGCAAAGCAGGTCAAGAGAAAGCC
AAGGCCAAGGCTGGAGAAAGCGCCAAGTCAAAGGAAGCCGCCGCTGCTGAGGAACCACAACCATCTGACG
AAGGAGACGTAGTTGCTAAGCGTGAGGCTACAGATACGCCCACAACTGAGTCGGAGGCCAATGCCACGAC
CGCTGAAGCCGGTGAATCTGGCGAAGGCGAGGTTACTGCCAGTACTGGAGCCGAGGGCGAGGCGGGTGAA
GCTGCAGGTGGCGAGCATGTTGCCATGGAACTTGACGAAGCCATGCAGGCACAGGTGGAAGGTGGCCAGA
TCAAGTTCATTGTTAACGAGAACGGCCATCTCCTCCAGCTGGACAACCACATCCTGACGGACGCCGAAGG
CAACCAAATAATTGTGCAAGATCCCGAGCAAATACAGCAGCTGCTCCAAAGTGTAGGAGTTCTGCAGTCC
GGCGAGGGACTTGAGGGCGAAACCCTCCAGATGATGACCGATGGCAGTGGCCAGATGGTACTTGTCCATG
GTGACAACAATGAACAGCAGCTTATCGATGCCTCCCTGTTGAACTCCGAGGGGCAGTTAATTATCCAGCA
GGGACAGGATGGTGAGGAAGGCGCTCATGTCATTAGCGAGGATGGTACCCGCATCCCAGTGTCCGTGTCG
TACACGGAAGATGGCCAGCCCATCGTCCAGGTTCAGCAACAGGTCCTGGAGGCCGCACAGCAGGCAGCCA
GCGCTTCCGGAGGTGCAGATGACAAGGAGGCGGCTGCCGACTCGGCCGGCGAGGAAGTGCAAGTGTCGGA
GGCATCTAGTGGCACGGCATCCACCACCGTTGTTGCCACGAGCACGGCCAGCAGCACTGGTGGCCCCTCC
GGCGGCAGCTTTTTTGCCCTGGAGGAGTTTACGGAGACAAAGACCGAC
