>Addgene plasmid #34469 | KHBD00348 | addgene partial sequence | sequence record 42545 | M13-Rev 5'-CAGGAAACAGCTATGACC-3'
GATTTTATTTTGACTGATAGTGACCTGTTCGTTGCAACAAATTGATAAGCAATGCTTTCTTATAATGCCA
ACTTTGTACAAGAAAGTTGGCAAGTCGGTCTTTGTCTCCGTAAACTCCTCCAGGGCAAAAAAGCTGCCGC
CGGAGGGGCCACCAGTGCTGCTGGCCGTGCTCGTGGCAACAACGGTGGTGGATGCCGTGCCACTAGATGC
CTCCGACACTTGCACTTCCTCGCCGGCCGAGTCGGCAGCCGCCTCCTTGTCATCTGCACCTCCGGAAGCG
CTGGCTGCCTGCTGTGCGGCCTCCAGGACCTGTTGCTGAACCTGGACGATGGGCTGGCCATCTTCCGTGT
ACGACACGGACACTGGGATGCGGGTACCATCCTCGCTAATGACATGAGCGCCTTCCTCACCATCCTGTCC
CTGCTGGATAATTAACTGCCCCTCGGAGTTCAACAGGGAGGCATCGATAAGCTGCTGTTCATTGTTGTCA
CCATGGACAAGTACCATCTGGCCACTGCCATCGGTCATCATCTGGAGGGTTTCGCCCTCAAGTCCCTCGC
CGGACTGCAGAACTCCTACACTTTGGAGCAGCTGCTGTATTTGCTCGGGATCTTGCACAATTATTTGGTT
GCCTTCGGCGTCCGTCAGGATGTGGTTGTCCAGCTGGAGGAGATGGCCGTTCTCGTTAACAATGAACTTG
ATCTGGCCACCTTCCACCTGTGCCTGCATGGCTTCGTCAAGTTCCATGGCAACATGCTCGCCACCTGCAG
CTTCACCCGCCTCGCCCTCGGCTCCAGTAC
